>Addgene plasmid #135358 | S1 1029 CP ABEMax strategy 2 | addgene full sequence | sequence record 267714 | Addgene NGS Result
TATCTGCTCCCTGCTTGTGTGTTGGAGGTCGCTGAGTAGTGCGCGAGCAAAATTTAAGCTACAACAAGGC
AAGGCTTGACCGACAATTGCATGAAGAATCTGCTTAGGGTTAGGCGTTTTGCGCTGCTTCGCGATGTACG
GGCCAGATATACGCGTTGACATTGATTATTGACTAGTTATTAATAGTAATCAATTACGGGGTCATTAGTT
CATAGCCCATATATGGAGTTCCGCGTTACATAACTTACGGTAAATGGCCCGCCTGGCTGACCGCCCAACG
ACCCCCGCCCATTGACGTCAATAATGACGTATGTTCCCATAGTAACGCCAATAGGGACTTTCCATTGACG
TCAATGGGTGGAGTATTTACGGTAAACTGCCCACTTGGCAGTACATCAAGTGTATCATATGCCAAGTACG
CCCCCTATTGACGTCAATGACGGTAAATGGCCCGCCTGGCATTATGCCCAGTACATGACCTTATGGGACT
TTCCTACTTGGCAGTACATCTACGTATTAGTCATCGCTATTACCATGGTGATGCGGTTTTGGCAGTACAT
CAATGGGCGTGGATAGCGGTTTGACTCACGGGGATTTCCAAGTCTCCACCCCATTGACGTCAATGGGAGT
TTGTTTTGGCACCAAAATCAACGGGACTTTCCAAAATGTCGTAACAACTCCGCCCCATTGACGCAAATGG
GCGGTAGGCGTGTACGGTGGGAGGTCTATATAAGCAGAGCTCTCTGGCTAACTAGAGAACCCACTGCTTA
CTGGCTTATCGAAATTAATACGACTCACTATAGGGAGACCCAAGCTGGCTAGCGTTTAAACTTAAGCTTG
GTACCGCCACCATGTCTGAGGTGGAGTTTTCCCACGAGTACTGGATGAGACATGCCCTGACCCTGGCCAA
GAGGGCACGCGATGAGAGGGAGGTGCCTGTGGGAGCCGTGCTGGTGCTGAACAATAGAGTGATCGGCGAG
GGCTGGAACAGAGCCATCGGCCTGCACGACCCAACAGCCCATGCCGAAATTATGGCCCTGAGACAGGGCG
GCCTGGTCATGCAGAACTACAGACTGATTGACGCCACCCTGTACGTGACATTCGAGCCTTGCGTGATGTG
CGCCGGCGCCATGATCCACTCTAGGATCGGCCGCGTGGTGTTTGGCGTGAGGAACGCAAAAACCGGCGCC
GCAGGCTCCCTGATGGACGTGCTGCACTACCCCGGCATGAATCACCGCGTCGAAATTACCGAGGGAATCC
TGGCAGATGAATGTGCCGCCCTGCTGTGCTATTTCTTTCGGATGCCTAGACAGGTGTTCAATGCTCAGAA
GAAGGCCCAGAGCTCCACCGACCCGAAGAAAAAGCGTAAAGTGGGTAGCAGCGGCAGCCCGAAAAAGAAA
CGCAAAGTGGGTAGCGACGCTCTGGATGACTTCGACCTGGATATGCTGGGCAGCGACGCCCTGGATGACT
TTGGCGGTGGCAGCATAGGCAAGGCAACCGCTAAGTATTTTTTTTACAGCAACATCATGAACTTCTTTAA
GACCGAGATTACCCTGGCCAACGGTGAAATCCGTAAACGCCCGCTGATTGAAACCAACGGTGAAACCGGC
GAAATCGTGTGGGACAAGGGCCGTGATTTTGCGACCGTGCGCAAAGTGCTGTCCATGCCGCAGGTGAACA
TTGTGAAGAAAACCGAGGTGCAGACCGGCGGTTTCAGCAAGGAAAGCATTCTGCCGAAACGTAACAGCGA
CAAGCTGATCGCCCGCAAGAAAGATTGGGACCCGAAGAAATACGGCGGTTTCGATAGCCCGACCGTGGCT
TATAGCGTGCTGGTGGTGGCCAAAGTGGAGAAGGGTAAAAGCAAGAAACTGAAGAGCGTGAAAGAACTGC
TGGGCATCACCATTATGGAGCGTAGCAGCTTCGAAAAGAACCCGATCGACTTTCTGGAGGCGAAGGGTTA
CAAGGAAGTGAAGAAAGATCTGATCATTAAGCTGCCGAAATACAGCCTGTTTGAGCTGGAAAATGGTCGT
AAACGTATGCTGGCCAGCGCCGGCGAGCTGCAAAAGGGCAACGAACTGGCGCTGCCGAGCAAATATGTGA
ACTTCCTGTACCTGGCCAGCCACTATGAGAAGCTGAAAGGTAGCCCGGAGGACAACGAACAGAAGCAGCT
GTTTGTGGAGCAGCACAAACACTATCTGGATGAGATCATTGAACAGATCAGCGAGTTCAGCAAGCGTGTG
ATTCTGGCGGACGCTAACCTGGATAAAGTGCTGAGCGCCTACAACAAACACCGTGACAAGCCGATCCGCG
AGCAGGCGGAAAACATCATTCACCTGTTCACCCTGACCAACCTGGGTGCGCCGGCCGCGTTCAAGTACTT
TGACACCACCATTGATCGTAAACGCTATACCAGCACCAAGGAGGTGCTGGATGCTACCCTGATCCACCAG
AGCATTACCGGCCTGTACGAAACCCGTATTGATCTGAGCCAGCTGGGCGGTGACGGCGGTAGCGGCGGTA
GCGGCGGTAGCGGCGGTAGCGGCGGTAGCGGCGGTAGCGGCGGTGACAAGAAATATAGCATCGGTCTGGC
GATTGGCACCAACAGCGTGGGTTGGGCTGTGATCACCGATGAGTACAAGGTGCCGAGCAAGAAGTTCAAG
GTGCTGGGCAACACCGACCGCCACAGCATCAAGAAAAACCTGATTGGTGCCCTGCTGTTTGATAGCGGTG
AAACCGCCGAGGCCACCCGTCTGAAGCGCACCGCCCGTCGCCGTTACACCCGTCGTAAAAACCGTATCTG
CTACCTGCAAGAGATTTTCAGCAACGAAATGGCCAAAGTGGACGATAGCTTCTTTCACCGCCTGGAGGAG
AGCTTCCTGGTGGAGGAAGACAAGAAACACGAGCGTCACCCGATCTTTGGCAACATTGTGGATGAGGTGG
CTTACCACGAAAAGTATCCGACCATCTACCACCTGCGTAAGAAACTGGTGGATAGCACCGACAAGGCCGA
TCTGCGCCTGATCTATCTGGCTCTGGCCCACATGATCAAGTTCCGTGGTCACTTTCTGATCGAGGGCGAC
CTGAACCCGGATAACAGCGATGTGGACAAGCTGTTCATCCAGCTGGTGCAGACCTACAACCAGCTGTTTG
AGGAAAACCCGATTAACGCCAGCGGTGTGGACGCGAAGGCTATCCTGAGCGCGCGTCTGAGCAAAAGCCG
CCGTCTGGAGAACCTGATCGCGCAGCTGCCGGGTGAAAAGAAAAACGGTCTGTTTGGCAACCTGATTGCT
CTGAGCCTGGGCCTGACCCCGAACTTCAAAAGCAACTTTGACCTGGCGGAGGATGCTAAGCTGCAACTGA
GCAAGGATACCTATGACGATGACCTGGACAACCTGCTGGCGCAGATCGGCGACCAGTACGCTGATCTGTT
CCTGGCTGCCAAGAACCTGAGCGATGCGATCCTGCTGAGCGACATTCTGCGTGTGAACACCGAGATTACC
AAGGCCCCGCTGAGCGCGAGCATGATCAAACGCTATGATGAACACCACCAGGACCTGACCCTGCTGAAAG
CTCTGGTGCGTCAGCAGCTGCCGGAGAAGTACAAAGAAATCTTCTTTGACCAGAGCAAGAACGGTTACGC
CGGCTATATTGATGGCGGTGCGAGCCAGGAGGAGTTCTACAAGTTTATCAAACCGATTCTGGAGAAAATG
GACGGCACCGAGGAACTGCTGGTGAAGCTGAACCGTGAAGATCTGCTGCGTAAACAGCGCACCTTCGACA
ACGGTAGCATCCCGCACCAGATTCACCTGGGTGAGCTGCACGCCATCCTGCGCCGTCAGGAAGATTTCTA
CCCGTTTCTGAAGGACAACCGTGAGAAGATCGAAAAAATTCTGACCTTCCGCATTCCGTACTATGTGGGT
CCGCTGGCTCGTGGCAACAGCCGCTTTGCCTGGATGACCCGCAAGAGCGAGGAAACCATCACCCCGTGGA
ACTTCGAGGAAGTGGTGGACAAAGGCGCCAGCGCGCAGAGCTTCATTGAGCGTATGACCAACTTTGATAA
GAACCTGCCGAACGAAAAAGTGCTGCCGAAGCACAGCCTGCTGTACGAGTATTTCACCGTGTACAACGAA
CTGACCAAGGTGAAATATGTGACCGAGGGTATGCGCAAGCCGGCCTTCCTGAGCGGCGAACAGAAGAAAG
CGATCGTGGACCTGCTGTTTAAAACCAACCGTAAGGTGACCGTGAAGCAGCTGAAAGAGGATTATTTCAA
GAAAATTGAATGCTTTGACAGCGTGGAGATCAGCGGTGTGGAAGATCGTTTTAACGCGAGCCTGGGCACC
TACCACGACCTGCTGAAAATCATTAAGGATAAAGACTTCCTGGATAACGAGGAAAACGAGGACATCCTGG
AAGATATTGTGCTGACCCTGACCCTGTTTGAGGACCGTGAAATGATCGAGGAACGCCTGAAGACCTATGC
CCACCTGTTCGATGACAAAGTGATGAAACAGCTGAAGCGCCGTCGCTACACCGGTTGGGGCCGTCTGAGC
CGCAAACTGATCAACGGTATTCGCGATAAACAGAGCGGCAAGACCATCCTGGATTTTCTGAAGAGCGACG
GTTTCGCGAACCGTAACTTTATGCAGCTGATTCACGATGACAGCCTGACCTTCAAAGAGGACATCCAGAA
GGCGCAGGTGAGCGGTCAGGGCGATAGCCTGCACGAACATATTGCTAACCTGGCCGGTAGCCCGGCCATC
AAGAAGGGCATCCTGCAAACCGTGAAGGTGGTGGACGAGCTGGTGAAAGTGATGGGTCGTCACAAGCCGG
AAAACATCGTGATTGAGATGGCCCGCGAAAACCAGACCACCCAGAAAGGCCAGAAGAACAGCCGTGAGCG
CATGAAGCGTATCGAGGAAGGCATCAAGGAACTGGGCAGCCAGATCCTGAAGGAGCACCCGGTGGAAAAC
ACCCAGCTGCAAAACGAGAAACTGTACCTGTACTACCTGCAAAACGGTCGTGACATGTATGTGGATCAGG
AACTGGACATTAACCGCCTGAGCGATTATGACGTGGATGCGATCGTGCCGCAGAGCTTCCTGAAGGATGA
CAGCATTGACAACAAAGTGCTGACCCGTAGCGATAAAAACCGCGGCAAGAGCGACAACGTGCCGAGCGAG
GAAGTGGTGAAGAAAATGAAAAACTACTGGCGTCAGCTGCTGAACGCCAAACTGATCACCCAGCGTAAGT
TTGACAACCTGACCAAAGCTGAGCGCGGCGGTCTGAGCGAACTGGATAAAGCCGGTTTCATTAAGCGTCA
GCTGGTGGAAACCCGCCAGATCACCAAGCACGTGGCGCAGATTCTGGACAGCCGCATGAACACCAAGTAT
GACGAGAACGATAAACTGATCCGTGAAGTGAAAGTGATCACCCTGAAGAGCAAACTGGTGAGCGATTTTC
GTAAAGACTTCCAGTTTTACAAGGTGCGCGAGATCAACAACTACCACCACGCTCACGACGCCTATCTGAA
CGCGGTGGTGGGCACCGCCCTGATCAAGAAGTACCCGAAGCTGGAGAGCGAGTTCGTGTACGGCGACTAC
AAGGTGTATGATGTGCGTAAGATGATCGCCAAAAGCGAGCAGGAAATTGGCAAGCGTCCGGCGGCTACCA
AGAAAGCGGGCCAGGCTAAGAAAAAGAAATCTGGAGGATCTAGCGGAGGATCCTCTGGAAGCGAGACACC
AGGCACAAGCGAGTCCGCCACACCAGAGAGCTCCGGCGGCTCCTCCGGAGGATCCTCTGAAGTCGAGTTT
AGCCACGAGTATTGGATGAGGCACGCACTGACCCTGGCAAAGCGAGCATGGGATGAAAGAGAAGTCCCCG
TGGGCGCCGTGCTGGTGCACAACAATAGAGTGATCGGAGAGGGATGGAACAGGCCAATCGGCCGCCACGA
CCCTACCGCACACGCAGAGATCATGGCACTGAGGCAGGGAGGCCTGGTCATGCAGAATTACCGCCTGATC
GATGCCACCCTGTATGTGACACTGGAGCCATGCGTGATGTGCGCAGGAGCAATGATCCACAGCAGGATCG
GAAGAGTGGTGTTCGGAGCACGGGACGCCAAGACCGGCGCAGCAGGCTCCCTGATGGATGTGCTGCACCA
CCCCGGCATGAACCACCGGGTGGAGATCACAGAGGGAATCCTGGCAGACGAGTGCGCCGCCCTGCTGAGC
GATTTCTTTAGAATGCGGAGACAGGAGATCAAGGCCCAGAAGAAGGCACAGAGCTCCACCGACGGTAGCG
GCGCTACCAACTTCAGCCTGCTGAAGCAGGCGGGCGACGTGGAGGAAAATCCGGGCCCGATGGCTAAACC
GCTGAGCCAGGAGGAAAGCACCCTGATCGAGCGCGCTACCGCCACCATTAACAGCATCCCGATTAGCGAA
GACTATAGCGTGGCCAGCGCCGCGCTGAGCAGCGATGGTCGTATTTTCACCGGCGTGAACGTGTACCACT
TTACCGGTGGCCCGTGCGCCGAGCTGGTGGTGCTGGGCACCGCCGCCGCCGCCGCCGCCGGCAACCTGAC
CTGCATCGTGGCGATTGGTAACGAAAATCGTGGCATCCTGAGCCCGTGCGGCCGTTGCCGCCAGGTGCTG
CTGGACCTGCATCCGGGCATCAAGGCGATTGTGAAGGATAGCGACGGCCAACCGACCGCCGTGGGTATTC
GTGAACTGCTGCCATCCGGCTATGTTTGGGAGGGCTAAGATATCCAGCACAGTGGCGGCCGCTCGAGTCT
AGAGGGCCCGTTTAAACCCGCTGATCAGCCTCGACTGTGCCTTCTAGTTGCCAGCCATCTGTTGTTTGCC
CCTCCCCCGTGCCTTCCTTGACCCTGGAAGGTGCCACTCCCACTGTCCTTTCCTAATAAAATGAGGAAAT
TGCATCGCATTGTCTGAGTAGGTGTCATTCTATTCTGGGGGGTGGGGTGGGGCAGGACAGCAAGGGGGAG
GATTGGGAAGACAATAGCAGGCATGCTGGGGATGCGGTGGGCTCTATGGCTTCTGAGGCGGAAAGAACCA
GCTGGGGCTCTAGGGGGTATCCCC
[124 nt withheld, positions 7095-7218]
C
[91 nt withheld, positions 7220-7310]
A
[49 nt withheld, positions 7312-7360]
CCTTTGACGTTGGAGTCCACGTTCTTT
[37 nt withheld, positions 7388-7424]
ACCCTATCTCGGTCTATTCTTTTGATTTATAAGGGATTTTGCCGATTTCGGCCTATTGGTTAAAAAATGA
GCTGATTTAACAAAAATTTAACGCGAATTAATTCTGTGGAATGTGTGTCAGTTAGGGTGTGGAAAGTCCC
CAGGCTCCCCAGCAGGCAGAAGTATGCAAAGCATGCATCTCAATTAGTCAGCAACCAGGTGTGGAAAGTC
CCCAGGCTCCCCAGCAGGCAGAAGTATGCAAAGCATGCATCTCAATTAGTCAGCAACCATAGTCCCGCCC
CTAACTCCGCCCATCCCGCCCCTAACTCCGCCCAGTTCCGCCCATTCTCCGCCCCATGGCTGACTAATTT
TTTTTATTTATGCAGAGGCCGAGGCCGCCTCTGCCTCTGAGCTATTCCAGAAGTAGTGAGGAGGCTTTTT
TGGAGGCCTAGGCTTTTGCAAAAAGCTCCCGGGAGCTTGTATATCCATTTTCGGATCTGATCAAGAGACA
GGATGAGGATCGTTTCGCATGATTGAACAAGATGGATTGCACGCAGGTTCTCCGGCCGCTTGGGTGGAGA
GGCTATTCGGCTATGACTGGGCACAACAGACAATCGGCTGCTCTGATGCCGCCGTGTTCCGGCTGTCAGC
GCAGGGGCGCCCGGTTCTTTTTGTCAAGACCGACCTGTCCGGTGCCCTGAATGAACTGCAGGACGAGGCA
GCGCGGCTATCGTGGCTGGCCACGACGGGCGTTCCTTGCGCAGCTGTGCTCGACGTTGTCACTGAAGCGG
GAAGGGACTGGCTGCTATTGGGCGAAGTGCCGGGGCAGGATCTCCTGTCATCTCACCTTGCTCCTGCCGA
GAAAGTATCCATCATGGCTGATGCAATGCGGCGGCTGCATACGCTTGATCCGGCTACCTGCCCATTCGAC
CACCAAGCGAAACATCGCATCGAGCGAGCACGTACTCGGATGGAAGCCGGTCTTGTCGATCAGGATGATC
TGGACGAAGAGCATCAGGGGCTCGCGCCAGCCGAACTGTTCGCCAGGCTCAAGGCGCGCATGCCCGACGG
CGAGGATCTCGTCGTGACCCATGGCGATGCCTGCTTGCCGAATATCATGGTGGAAAATGGCCGCTTTTCT
GGATTCATCGACTGTGGCCGGCTGGGTGTGGCGGACCGCTATCAGGACATAGCGTTGGCTACCCGTGATA
TTGCTGAAGAGCTTGGCGGCGAATGGGCTGACCGCTTCCTCGTGCTTTACGGTATCGCCGCTCCCGATTC
GCAGCGCATCGCCTTCTATCGCCTTCTTGACGAGTTCTTCTGAGCGGGACTCTGGGGTTCGAAATGACCG
ACCAAGCGACGCCCAACCTGCCATCACGAGATTTCGATTCCACCGCCGCCTTCTATGAAAGGTTGGGCTT
CGGAATCGTTTTCCGGGACGCCGGCTGGATGATCCTCCAGCGCGGGGATCTCATGCTGGAGTTCTTCGCC
CACCCCAACTTGTTTATTGCAGCTTATAATGGTTACAAATAAAGCAATAGCATCACAAATTTCACAAATA
AAGCATTTTTTTCACTGCATTCTAGTTGTGGTTTGTCCAAACTCATCAATGTATCTTATCATGTCTGTAT
ACCGTCGACCTCTAGCTAGAGCTTGGCGTAATCATGGTCATAGCTGTTTCCTGTGTGAAATTGTTATCCG
CTCACAATTCCACACAACATACGAGCCGGAAGCATAAAGTGTAAAGCCTGGGGTGCCTAATGAGTGAGCT
AACTCACATTAATTGCGTTGCGCTCACTGCCCGCTTTCCAGTCGGGAAACCTGTCGTGCCAGCTGCATTA
ATGAATCGGCCAACGCGCGGGGAGAGGCGGTTTGCGTATTGGGCGCTCTTCCGCTTCCTCGCTCACTGAC
TCGCTGCGCTCGGTCGTTCGGCTGCGGCGAGCGGTATCAGCTCACTCAAAGGCGGTAATACGGTTATCCA
CAGAATCAGGGGATAACGCAGGAAAGAACATGTGAGCAAAAGGCCAGCAAAAGGCCAGGAACCGTAAAAA
GGCCGCGTTGCTGGCGTTTTTCCATAGGCTCCGCCCCCCTGACGAGCATCACAAAAATCGACGCTCAAGT
CAGAGGTGGCGAAACCCGACAGGACTATAAAGATACCAGGCGTTTCCCCCTGGAAGCTCCCTCGTGCGCT
CTCCTGTTCCGACCCTGCCGCTTACCGGATACCTGTCCGCCTTTCTCCCTTCGGGAAGCGTGGCGCTTTC
TCATAGCTCACGCTGTAGGTATCTCAGTTCGGTGTAGGTCGTTCGCTCCAAGCTGGGCTGTGTGCACGAA
CCCCCCGTTCAGCCCGACCGCTGCGCCTTATCCGGTAACTATCGTCTTGAGTCCAACCCGGTAAGACACG
ACTTATCGCCACTGGCAGCAGCCACTGGTAACAGGATTAGCAGAGCGAGGTATGTAGGCGGTGCTACAGA
GTTCTTGAAGTGGTGGCCTAACTACGGCTACACTAGAAGAACAGTATTTGGTATCTGCGCTCTGCTGAAG
CCAGTTACCTTCGGAAAAAGAGTTGGTAGCTCTTGATCCGGCAAACAAACCACCGCTGGTAGCGGTGGTT
TTTTTGTTTGCAAGCAGCAGATTACGCGCAGAAAAAAAGGATCTCAAGAAGATCCTTTGATCTTTTCTAC
GGGGTCTGACGCTCAGTGGAACGAAAACTCACGTTAAGGGATTTTGGTCATGAGATTATCAAAAAGGATC
TTCACCTAGATCCTTTTAAATTAAAAATGAAGTTTTAAATCAATCTAAAGTATATATGAGTAAACTTGGT
CTGACAGTTACCAATGCTTAATCAGTGAGGCACCTATCTCAGCGATCTGTCTATTTCGTTCATCCATAGT
TGCCTGACTCCCCGTCGTGTAGATAACTACGATACGGGAGGGCTTACCATCTGGCCCCAGTGCTGCAATG
ATACCGCGAGACCCACGCTCACCGGCTCCAGATTTATCAGCAATAAACCAGCCAGCCGGAAGGGCCGAGC
GCAGAAGTGGTCCTGCAACTTTATCCGCCTCCATCCAGTCTATTAATTGTTGCCGGGAAGCTAGAGTAAG
TAGTTCGCCAGTTAATAGTTTGCGCAACGTTGTTGCCATTGCTACAGGCATCGTGGTGTCACGCTCGTCG
TTTGGTATGGCTTCATTCAGCTCCGGTTCCCAACGATCAAGGCGAGTTACATGATCCCCCATGTTGTGCA
AAAAAGCGGTTAGCTCCTTCGGTCCTCCGATCGTTGTCAGAAGTAAGTTGGCCGCAGTGTTATCACTCAT
GGTTATGGCAGCACTGCATAATTCTCTTACTGTCATGCCATCCGTAAGATGCTTTTCTGTGACTGGTGAG
TACTCAACCAAGTCATTCTGAGAATAGTGTATGCGGCGACCGAGTTGCTCTTGCCCGGCGTCAATACGGG
ATAATACCGCGCCACATAGCAGAACTTTAAAAGTGCTCATCATTGGAAAACGTTCTTCGGGGCGAAAACT
CTCAAGGATCTTACCGCTGTTGAGATCCAGTTCGATGTAACCCACTCGTGCACCCAACTGATCTTCAGCA
TCTTTTACTTTCACCAGCGTTTCTGGGTGAGCAAAAACAGGAAGGCAAAATGCCGCAAAAAAGGGAATAA
GGGCGACACGGAAATGTTGAATACTCATACTCTTCCTTTTTCAATATTATTGAAGCATTTATCAGGGTTA
TTGTCTCATGAGCGGATACATATTTGAATGTATTTAGAAAAATAAACAAATAGGGGTTCCGCGCACATTT
CCCCGAAAAGTGCCACCTGACGTCGACGGATCGGGAGATCTCCCGATCCCCTATGGTGCACTCTCAGTAC
AATCTGCTCTGATGCCGCATAGTTAAGCCAG
Features (pLannotate 1.2.2; 25 found; start..end, strand, type, name):
    158..537     +  enhancer       CMV enhancer: human cytomegalovirus immediate early enhancer
    538..741     +  promoter       CMV promoter: human cytomegalovirus (CMV) immediate early promoter
    737..770     +  LTR            5' LTR (truncated) (fragment): truncated 5' long terminal repeat (LTR) from HIV-1
    786..804     +  promoter       T7 promoter: promoter for bacteriophage T7 RNA polymerase
    852..1352    +  CDS            tadA: TADA_ECOLI - Also known as yfhC. Experimental evidence at protein level: Swiss-Prot protein existence level 1. Catalyzes the deamination of adenosine to inosine at the wobble position 34 of tRNA(Arg2). Essential for cell viability. From Escherichia coli (strain K12).
   1485..2504    +  CDS            cas9 (fragment): CAS9_STRP1 - Also known as csn1 From Streptococcus pyogenes serotype M1.
   2565..5675    +  CDS            cas9 (fragment): CAS9_STRP1 - Also known as csn1 From Streptococcus pyogenes serotype M1.
   5799..6293    +  CDS            tadA: TADA_ECOLI - Also known as yfhC. Experimental evidence at protein level: Swiss-Prot protein existence level 1. Catalyzes the deamination of adenosine to inosine at the wobble position 34 of tRNA(Arg2). Essential for cell viability. From Escherichia coli (strain K12).
   6336..6358    +  CDS            T2A (fragment): 2A peptide from Thosea asigna virus capsid protein Eukaryotic ribosomes fail to insert a peptide bond between the Gly and Pro residues, yielding separate polypeptides.
   6369..6755    +  CDS            bsd: BSD_ASPTE - Experimental evidence at protein level: Swiss-Prot protein existence level 1. Catalyzes the deamination of the cytosine moiety of the antibiotics blasticidin S, cytomycin and acetylblasticidin S. From Aspergillus terreus.
   6825..7049    +  polyA_signal   bGH poly(A) signal: bovine growth hormone polyadenylation signal
   7053..7074    +  promoter       SV40 promoter (fragment): SV40 enhancer and early promoter
   7095..7523    +  rep_origin     f1 ori (sequence partly withheld): f1 bacteriophage origin of replication; arrow indicates direction of (+) strand synthesis
   7537..7866    +  promoter       SV40 promoter: SV40 enhancer and early promoter
   7933..8724    +  CDS            neo: KKA2_KLEPN - Also known as kan, nptII. Experimental evidence at protein level: Swiss-Prot protein existence level 1. Resistance to kanamycin, neomycin, paromomycin, ribostamycin, butirosin and gentamicin B. From Klebsiella pneumoniae.
   8748..8906    +  CDS            ble (fragment): BLE_KLEPN - Experimental evidence at protein level: Swiss-Prot protein existence level 1. Binding protein with a strong affinity to the bleomycin family of antibiotics. Binds to CL990; an antimitotic-antibiotic compound. From Klebsiella pneumoniae.
   8901..9022    +  polyA_signal   SV40 poly(A) signal: SV40 polyadenylation signal
   9093..9115    -  protein_bind   lac operator (fragment): The lac repressor binds to the lac operator to inhibit transcription in E. coli. This inhibition can be relieved by adding lactose or isopropyl-β-D-thiogalactopyranoside (IPTG). lac repressor encoded by lacI
   9119..9149    -  promoter       lac promoter: promoter for the E. coli lac operon
   9164..9185    -  protein_bind   CAP binding site: CAP binding activates transcription in the presence of cAMP. E. coli catabolite activator protein
   9198..9290    -  CDS            lacI (fragment): lac repressor; lacI; The lac repressor binds to the lac operator to inhibit transcription in E. coli. This inhibition can be relieved by adding lactose or isopropyl-β-D-thiogalactopyranoside (IPTG).
   9473..10061   -  rep_origin     ori: high-copy-number ColE1/pMB1/pBR322/pUC origin of replication
  10232..11092   -  CDS            AmpR: β-lactamase; bla; confers resistance to ampicillin, carbenicillin, and related antibiotics
  11093..11197   -  promoter       AmpR promoter: bla
  11256..3       -  misc_feature   bom (fragment) (across the origin): basis of mobility region from pBR322
