[The description below was written by a language model from this plasmid's Addgene catalogue record and pLannotate feature annotations shown in this document.]
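Description:
S1 1029 CP ABEMax strategy 2 is a mammalian expression plasmid built on the pcDNA3.1(+) backbone that encodes an experimental architecture of the ABEmax adenine base editor. It is propagated in E. coli through a high-copy ColE1/pUC-type origin with ampicillin selection (AmpR under its own bla promoter), and it also carries an f1 origin. A CMV enhancer/promoter drives the single long open reading frame, with a T7 promoter just upstream of the coding region and a bovine growth hormone polyadenylation signal at the end.

The insert is a synthetic fusion in which the two TadA deaminase monomers that normally sit in tandem are separated. According to the record, wild-type E. coli TadA is at the N terminus and the evolved TadA monomer at the C terminus, flanking a circularly permuted Streptococcus pyogenes Cas9 nickase. The feature table is consistent with this: a shorter Cas9 fragment precedes a longer one, as expected when the protein is reopened at amino acid 1029 so that the original C-terminal segment comes first and the native termini are rejoined. Downstream, a T2A peptide links the editor to the blasticidin S deaminase gene (bsd), so that blasticidin resistance is co-translated with the editor and can be used to select expressing cells. The backbone's SV40 promoter–neo cassette with SV40 poly(A) is also annotated, although the catalogue lists only blasticidin as the selectable marker. No guide RNA cassette is annotated, so a guide would have to be supplied separately. The construct comes from work on engineered adenine base editor architectures aimed at lower RNA off-target activity and improved on-target DNA editing.
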