Addgene plasmid #135358: S1 1029 CP ABEMax strategy 2
Purpose: Expression of circular permutant of nSpyCas9 at amino acid position 1029 encoding de-coupled ABEMax (wildtype Tada monomer at N terminus, evolved Tada monomer at C terminus)
Depositing lab: Alex Hewitt. Depositing organization: University of Tasmania. Publication: Engineering domain-inlaid SaCas9 adenine base editors with reduced RNA off-targets and increased on-target DNA editing. Nguyen Tran MT, Mohd Khalid MKN, Wang Q, Walker JKR, Lidgerwood GE, Dilworth KL, Lisowski L, Pebay A, Hewitt AW. Nat Commun. 2020 Sep 25;11(1):4871. doi: 10.1038/s41467-020-18715-y. PubMed 32978399.
Backbone
  Vector backbone: pcDNA3.1(+)
  Vector type: Mammalian Expression, CRISPR
  Selectable markers: Blasticidin
Growth in bacteria
  Bacterial resistance: Ampicillin, 100 μg/mL
  Growth temperature: 30°C
  Growth strain: NEB Stable
  Copy number: High Copy
Gene/Insert
  Gene/Insert name: WT Tada-nSpyCas9 aa 1029-evolved Tada
  Species: Synthetic
  Mutation: WT
  Cloning method: Restriction Enzyme; 5′ cloning site Unknown (unknown if destroyed)
Terms and licenses: Academic/Nonprofit Terms; Industry Terms: Not Available to Industry
How to cite: S1 1029 CP ABEMax strategy 2 was a gift from Alex Hewitt (Addgene plasmid # 135358 ; http://n2t.net/addgene:135358 ; RRID:Addgene_135358)
