>Addgene plasmid #135358 | S1 1029 CP ABEMax strategy 2 | depositor partial sequence | sequence record 261034 | insert: circular permutation at position 1029 spyCas9 (D10A) with N and C terminial split ABEMax
GGTACCGCCACCATGTCTGAGGTGGAGTTTTCCCACGAGTACTGGATGAGACATGCCCTGACCCTGGCCA
AGAGGGCACGCGATGAGAGGGAGGTGCCTGTGGGAGCCGTGCTGGTGCTGAACAATAGAGTGATCGGCGA
GGGCTGGAACAGAGCCATCGGCCTGCACGACCCAACAGCCCATGCCGAAATTATGGCCCTGAGACAGGGC
GGCCTGGTCATGCAGAACTACAGACTGATTGACGCCACCCTGTACGTGACATTCGAGCCTTGCGTGATGT
GCGCCGGCGCCATGATCCACTCTAGGATCGGCCGCGTGGTGTTTGGCGTGAGGAACGCAAAAACCGGCGC
CGCAGGCTCCCTGATGGACGTGCTGCACTACCCCGGCATGAATCACCGCGTCGAAATTACCGAGGGAATC
CTGGCAGATGAATGTGCCGCCCTGCTGTGCTATTTCTTTCGGATGCCTAGACAGGTGTTCAATGCTCAGA
AGAAGGCCCAGAGCTCCACCGACCCGAAGAAAAAGCGTAAAGTGGGTAGCAGCGGCAGCCCGAAAAAGAA
ACGCAAAGTGGGTAGCGACGCTCTGGATGACTTCGACCTGGATATGCTGGGCAGCGACGCCCTGGATGAC
TTTGGCGGTGGCAGCATAGGCAAGGCAACCGCTAAGTATTTTTTTTACAGCAACATCATGAACTTCTTTA
AGACCGAGATTACCCTGGCCAACGGTGAAATCCGTAAACGCCCGCTGATTGAAACCAACGGTGAAACCGG
CGAAATCGTGTGGGACAAGGGCCGTGATTTTGCGACCGTGCGCAAAGTGCTGTCCATGCCGCAGGTGAAC
ATTGTGAAGAAAACCGAGGTGCAGACCGGCGGTTTCAGCAAGGAAAGCATTCTGCCGAAACGTAACAGCG
ACAAGCTGATCGCCCGCAAGAAAGATTGGGACCCGAAGAAATACGGCGGTTTCGATAGCCCGACCGTGGC
TTATAGCGTGCTGGTGGTGGCCAAAGTGGAGAAGGGTAAAAGCAAGAAACTGAAGAGCGTGAAAGAACTG
CTGGGCATCACCATTATGGAGCGTAGCAGCTTCGAAAAGAACCCGATCGACTTTCTGGAGGCGAAGGGTT
ACAAGGAAGTGAAGAAAGATCTGATCATTAAGCTGCCGAAATACAGCCTGTTTGAGCTGGAAAATGGTCG
TAAACGTATGCTGGCCAGCGCCGGCGAGCTGCAAAAGGGCAACGAACTGGCGCTGCCGAGCAAATATGTG
AACTTCCTGTACCTGGCCAGCCACTATGAGAAGCTGAAAGGTAGCCCGGAGGACAACGAACAGAAGCAGC
TGTTTGTGGAGCAGCACAAACACTATCTGGATGAGATCATTGAACAGATCAGCGAGTTCAGCAAGCGTGT
GATTCTGGCGGACGCTAACCTGGATAAAGTGCTGAGCGCCTACAACAAACACCGTGACAAGCCGATCCGC
GAGCAGGCGGAAAACATCATTCACCTGTTCACCCTGACCAACCTGGGTGCGCCGGCCGCGTTCAAGTACT
TTGACACCACCATTGATCGTAAACGCTATACCAGCACCAAGGAGGTGCTGGATGCTACCCTGATCCACCA
GAGCATTACCGGCCTGTACGAAACCCGTATTGATCTGAGCCAGCTGGGCGGTGACGGCGGTAGCGGCGGT
AGCGGCGGTAGCGGCGGTAGCGGCGGTAGCGGCGGTAGCGGCGGTGACAAGAAATATAGCATCGGTCTGG
CGATTGGCACCAACAGCGTGGGTTGGGCTGTGATCACCGATGAGTACAAGGTGCCGAGCAAGAAGTTCAA
GGTGCTGGGCAACACCGACCGCCACAGCATCAAGAAAAACCTGATTGGTGCCCTGCTGTTTGATAGCGGT
GAAACCGCCGAGGCCACCCGTCTGAAGCGCACCGCCCGTCGCCGTTACACCCGTCGTAAAAACCGTATCT
GCTACCTGCAAGAGATTTTCAGCAACGAAATGGCCAAAGTGGACGATAGCTTCTTTCACCGCCTGGAGGA
GAGCTTCCTGGTGGAGGAAGACAAGAAACACGAGCGTCACCCGATCTTTGGCAACATTGTGGATGAGGTG
GCTTACCACGAAAAGTATCCGACCATCTACCACCTGCGTAAGAAACTGGTGGATAGCACCGACAAGGCCG
ATCTGCGCCTGATCTATCTGGCTCTGGCCCACATGATCAAGTTCCGTGGTCACTTTCTGATCGAGGGCGA
CCTGAACCCGGATAACAGCGATGTGGACAAGCTGTTCATCCAGCTGGTGCAGACCTACAACCAGCTGTTT
GAGGAAAACCCGATTAACGCCAGCGGTGTGGACGCGAAGGCTATCCTGAGCGCGCGTCTGAGCAAAAGCC
GCCGTCTGGAGAACCTGATCGCGCAGCTGCCGGGTGAAAAGAAAAACGGTCTGTTTGGCAACCTGATTGC
TCTGAGCCTGGGCCTGACCCCGAACTTCAAAAGCAACTTTGACCTGGCGGAGGATGCTAAGCTGCAACTG
AGCAAGGATACCTATGACGATGACCTGGACAACCTGCTGGCGCAGATCGGCGACCAGTACGCTGATCTGT
TCCTGGCTGCCAAGAACCTGAGCGATGCGATCCTGCTGAGCGACATTCTGCGTGTGAACACCGAGATTAC
CAAGGCCCCGCTGAGCGCGAGCATGATCAAACGCTATGATGAACACCACCAGGACCTGACCCTGCTGAAA
GCTCTGGTGCGTCAGCAGCTGCCGGAGAAGTACAAAGAAATCTTCTTTGACCAGAGCAAGAACGGTTACG
CCGGCTATATTGATGGCGGTGCGAGCCAGGAGGAGTTCTACAAGTTTATCAAACCGATTCTGGAGAAAAT
GGACGGCACCGAGGAACTGCTGGTGAAGCTGAACCGTGAAGATCTGCTGCGTAAACAGCGCACCTTCGAC
AACGGTAGCATCCCGCACCAGATTCACCTGGGTGAGCTGCACGCCATCCTGCGCCGTCAGGAAGATTTCT
ACCCGTTTCTGAAGGACAACCGTGAGAAGATCGAAAAAATTCTGACCTTCCGCATTCCGTACTATGTGGG
TCCGCTGGCTCGTGGCAACAGCCGCTTTGCCTGGATGACCCGCAAGAGCGAGGAAACCATCACCCCGTGG
AACTTCGAGGAAGTGGTGGACAAAGGCGCCAGCGCGCAGAGCTTCATTGAGCGTATGACCAACTTTGATA
AGAACCTGCCGAACGAAAAAGTGCTGCCGAAGCACAGCCTGCTGTACGAGTATTTCACCGTGTACAACGA
ACTGACCAAGGTGAAATATGTGACCGAGGGTATGCGCAAGCCGGCCTTCCTGAGCGGCGAACAGAAGAAA
GCGATCGTGGACCTGCTGTTTAAAACCAACCGTAAGGTGACCGTGAAGCAGCTGAAAGAGGATTATTTCA
AGAAAATTGAATGCTTTGACAGCGTGGAGATCAGCGGTGTGGAAGATCGTTTTAACGCGAGCCTGGGCAC
CTACCACGACCTGCTGAAAATCATTAAGGATAAAGACTTCCTGGATAACGAGGAAAACGAGGACATCCTG
GAAGATATTGTGCTGACCCTGACCCTGTTTGAGGACCGTGAAATGATCGAGGAACGCCTGAAGACCTATG
CCCACCTGTTCGATGACAAAGTGATGAAACAGCTGAAGCGCCGTCGCTACACCGGTTGGGGCCGTCTGAG
CCGCAAACTGATCAACGGTATTCGCGATAAACAGAGCGGCAAGACCATCCTGGATTTTCTGAAGAGCGAC
GGTTTCGCGAACCGTAACTTTATGCAGCTGATTCACGATGACAGCCTGACCTTCAAAGAGGACATCCAGA
AGGCGCAGGTGAGCGGTCAGGGCGATAGCCTGCACGAACATATTGCTAACCTGGCCGGTAGCCCGGCCAT
CAAGAAGGGCATCCTGCAAACCGTGAAGGTGGTGGACGAGCTGGTGAAAGTGATGGGTCGTCACAAGCCG
GAAAACATCGTGATTGAGATGGCCCGCGAAAACCAGACCACCCAGAAAGGCCAGAAGAACAGCCGTGAGC
GCATGAAGCGTATCGAGGAAGGCATCAAGGAACTGGGCAGCCAGATCCTGAAGGAGCACCCGGTGGAAAA
CACCCAGCTGCAAAACGAGAAACTGTACCTGTACTACCTGCAAAACGGTCGTGACATGTATGTGGATCAG
GAACTGGACATTAACCGCCTGAGCGATTATGACGTGGATGCGATCGTGCCGCAGAGCTTCCTGAAGGATG
ACAGCATTGACAACAAAGTGCTGACCCGTAGCGATAAAAACCGCGGCAAGAGCGACAACGTGCCGAGCGA
GGAAGTGGTGAAGAAAATGAAAAACTACTGGCGTCAGCTGCTGAACGCCAAACTGATCACCCAGCGTAAG
TTTGACAACCTGACCAAAGCTGAGCGCGGCGGTCTGAGCGAACTGGATAAAGCCGGTTTCATTAAGCGTC
AGCTGGTGGAAACCCGCCAGATCACCAAGCACGTGGCGCAGATTCTGGACAGCCGCATGAACACCAAGTA
TGACGAGAACGATAAACTGATCCGTGAAGTGAAAGTGATCACCCTGAAGAGCAAACTGGTGAGCGATTTT
CGTAAAGACTTCCAGTTTTACAAGGTGCGCGAGATCAACAACTACCACCACGCTCACGACGCCTATCTGA
ACGCGGTGGTGGGCACCGCCCTGATCAAGAAGTACCCGAAGCTGGAGAGCGAGTTCGTGTACGGCGACTA
CAAGGTGTATGATGTGCGTAAGATGATCGCCAAAAGCGAGCAGGAAATTGGCAAGCGTCCGGCGGCTACC
AAGAAAGCGGGCCAGGCTAAGAAAAAGAAATCTGGAGGATCTAGCGGAGGATCCTCTGGAAGCGAGACAC
CAGGCACAAGCGAGTCCGCCACACCAGAGAGCTCCGGCGGCTCCTCCGGAGGATCCTCTGAAGTCGAGTT
TAGCCACGAGTATTGGATGAGGCACGCACTGACCCTGGCAAAGCGAGCATGGGATGAAAGAGAAGTCCCC
GTGGGCGCCGTGCTGGTGCACAACAATAGAGTGATCGGAGAGGGATGGAACAGGCCAATCGGCCGCCACG
ACCCTACCGCACACGCAGAGATCATGGCACTGAGGCAGGGAGGCCTGGTCATGCAGAATTACCGCCTGAT
CGATGCCACCCTGTATGTGACACTGGAGCCATGCGTGATGTGCGCAGGAGCAATGATCCACAGCAGGATC
GGAAGAGTGGTGTTCGGAGCACGGGACGCCAAGACCGGCGCAGCAGGCTCCCTGATGGATGTGCTGCACC
ACCCCGGCATGAACCACCGGGTGGAGATCACAGAGGGAATCCTGGCAGACGAGTGCGCCGCCCTGCTGAG
CGATTTCTTTAGAATGCGGAGACAGGAGATCAAGGCCCAGAAGAAGGCACAGAGCTCCACCGACGGTAGC
GGCGCTACCAACTTCAGCCTGCTGAAGCAGGCGGGCGACGTGGAGGAAAATCCGGGCCCGATGGCTAAAC
CGCTGAGCCAGGAGGAAAGCACCCTGATCGAGCGCGCTACCGCCACCATTAACAGCATCCCGATTAGCGA
AGACTATAGCGTGGCCAGCGCCGCGCTGAGCAGCGATGGTCGTATTTTCACCGGCGTGAACGTGTACCAC
TTTACCGGTGGCCCGTGCGCCGAGCTGGTGGTGCTGGGCACCGCCGCCGCCGCCGCCGCCGGCAACCTGA
CCTGCATCGTGGCGATTGGTAACGAAAATCGTGGCATCCTGAGCCCGTGCGGCCGTTGCCGCCAGGTGCT
GCTGGACCTGCATCCGGGCATCAAGGCGATTGTGAAGGATAGCGACGGCCAACCGACCGCCGTGGGTATT
CGTGAACTGCTGCCATCCGGCTATGTTTGGGAGGGCTAA
